Addgene plasmid #47406: GFP-N-WASP
Depositing lab: Peter McPherson. Publication: Endocytic protein intersectin-l regulates actin assembly via Cdc42 and N-WASP. Hussain NK, Jenna S, Glogauer M, Quinn CC, Wasiak S, Guipponi M, Antonarakis SE, Kay BK, Stossel TP, Lamarche-Vane N, McPherson PS. Nat Cell Biol. 2001 Oct;3(10):927-32. 10.1038/ncb1001-927 PubMed 11584276.
Backbone
  Vector backbone: pEGFP-C2
  Backbone manufacturer: Clontech
  Backbone size w/o insert (bp): 4735
  Vector type: Mammalian Expression
Growth in bacteria
  Bacterial resistance: Kanamycin, 50 μg/mL
  Growth temperature: 37°C
  Growth strain: DH5alpha
  Copy number: High Copy
Gene/Insert
  Gene/Insert name: N-WASP
  Promoter: CMV
  Tag / fusion protein: EGFP (N terminal on backbone)
  Cloning method: Restriction Enzyme; 5′ cloning site XhoI (not destroyed); 3′ cloning site HindIII (not destroyed)
  Sequencing primers: 5′ EGFP-C; 3′ SV40pA-R
Terms and licenses: Academic/Nonprofit Terms; Industry Terms: Not Available to Industry
Depositor comments: Original cDNA was a gift from Dr. Hiroaki Miki
How to cite: GFP-N-WASP was a gift from Peter McPherson (Addgene plasmid # 47406 ; http://n2t.net/addgene:47406 ; RRID:Addgene_47406)
