[The description below was written by a language model from this plasmid's Addgene catalogue record and pLannotate feature annotations shown in this document.]
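Description:
GFP-N-WASP is a mammalian expression plasmid built on the Clontech pEGFP-C2 backbone and encodes N-WASP fused at its N terminus to EGFP. The sequenced record is 6,236 nt. The N-WASP cDNA was inserted between the XhoI and HindIII sites of the multiple cloning site, both of which remain intact. The catalogue entry does not state a species, but the feature annotation matches the roughly 1.5 kb coding region to rat Wasl. Transcription is driven by the human cytomegalovirus immediate early enhancer and promoter. It reads through EGFP, a short stretch of residual polylinker and then the N-WASP coding sequence, and it terminates at the SV40 polyadenylation signal.

The plasmid replicates in bacteria at high copy from a ColE1/pUC-type origin, and an f1 origin is present for single-stranded DNA production. Selection relies on the Tn5 aminoglycoside phosphotransferase gene (NeoR/KanR). A bacterial promoter placed in tandem with the SV40 early promoter drives this gene, which is followed by the HSV TK polyadenylation signal. This single marker therefore gives kanamycin resistance in E. coli and G418 resistance for selecting stably transfected mammalian cells. The short ble, large T antigen and bGH poly(A) annotations are small fragments, most likely incidental sequence matches to the backbone rather than functional elements.

N-WASP activates Arp2/3-dependent actin nucleation and acts with Cdc42 in filopodia formation. The fusion allows the protein to be overexpressed and its localisation followed by fluorescence in transfected cells. The associated publication examined how the endocytic protein intersectin-l regulates actin assembly through Cdc42 and N-WASP.
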