Features (pLannotate 1.2.2; 16 found; start..end, strand, type, name):
    525..728     -  promoter       CMV promoter: human cytomegalovirus (CMV) immediate early promoter
    729..1032    -  enhancer       CMV enhancer: human cytomegalovirus immediate early enhancer
   1207..1795    -  rep_origin     ori: high-copy-number ColE1/pMB1/pBR322/pUC origin of replication
   2017..2033    +  polyA_signal   bGH poly(A) signal (fragment): bovine growth hormone polyadenylation signal
   2124..2171    -  polyA_signal   HSV TK poly(A) signal: herpes simplex virus thymidine kinase polyadenylation signal (Cole and Stacy, 1985)
   2230..2382    -  CDS            ble (fragment): BLE_KLEPN - Experimental evidence at protein level: Swiss-Prot protein existence level 1. Binding protein with a strong affinity to the bleomycin family of antibiotics. Binds to CL990; an antimitotic-antibiotic compound. From Klebsiella pneumoniae.
   2403..3197    -  CDS            NeoR/KanR: aminoglycoside phosphotransferase from Tn5; aph(3')-II (or nptII); confers resistance to neomycin, kanamycin, and G418 (Geneticin®)
   3232..3589    -  promoter       SV40 promoter: SV40 enhancer and early promoter
   3591..3695    -  promoter       AmpR promoter: bla
   3722..4150    +  rep_origin     f1 ori (sequence partly withheld): f1 bacteriophage origin of replication; arrow indicates direction of (+) strand synthesis
   4184..4305    -  polyA_signal   SV40 poly(A) signal: SV40 polyadenylation signal
   4328..4412    -  CDS            large T antigen (fragment): large T antigen from SV40 (simian virus 40)
   4429..4472    -  misc_feature   MCS (fragment): multiple cloning site
   4476..5975    -  CDS            Wasl: WASL_RAT - Experimental evidence at protein level: Swiss-Prot protein existence level 1. Regulates actin polymerization by stimulating the actin- nucleating activity of the Arp2/3 complex. Involved in various processes, such as mitosis and cytokinesis, via its role in the regulation of actin polymerization. Together with CDC42, involved in the extension and maintenance of the formation of thin, actin-rich surface projections called filopodia. In addition to its role in the cytoplasm, also plays a role in the nucleus by regulating gene transcription, probably by promoting nuclear actin polymeri
   5977..5994    -  misc_feature   MCS (fragment): multiple cloning site
   6000..480     -  CDS            EGFP (across the origin): EGFP is a basic (constitutively fluorescent) green fluorescent protein published in 1996, derived from Aequorea victoria. It is reported to be a rapidly-maturing weak dimer with moderate acid sensitivity.
>Addgene plasmid #47406 | GFP-N-WASP | addgene full sequence | sequence record 381067 | Addgene NGS Result
GTTCTTCTGCTTGTCGGCCATGATATAGACGTTGTGGCTGTTGTAGTTGTACTCCAGCTTGTGCCCCAGG
ATGTTGCCGTCCTCCTTGAAGTCGATGCCCTTCAGCTCGATGCGGTTCACCAGGGTGTCGCCCTCGAACT
TCACCTCGGCGCGGGTCTTGTAGTTGCCGTCGTCCTTGAAGAAGATGGTGCGCTCCTGGACGTAGCCTTC
GGGCATGGCGGACTTGAAGAAGTCGTGCTGCTTCATGTGGTCGGGGTAGCGGCTGAAGCACTGCACGCCG
TAGGTCAGGGTGGTCACGAGGGTGGGCCAGGGCACGGGCAGCTTGCCGGTGGTGCAGATGAACTTCAGGG
TCAGCTTGCCGTAGGTGGCATCGCCCTCGCCCTCGCCGGACACGCTGAACTTGTGGCCGTTTACGTCGCC
GTCCAGCTCGACCAGGATGGGCACCACCCCGGTGAACAGCTCCTCGCCCTTGCTCACCATGGTGGCGACC
GGTAGCGCTAGCGGATCTGACGGTTCACTAAACCAGCTCTGCTTATATAGACCTCCCACCGTACACGCCT
ACCGCCCATTTGCGTCAATGGGGCGGAGTTGTTACGACATTTTGGAAAGTCCCGTTGATTTTGGTGCCAA
AACAAACTCCCATTGACGTCAATGGGGTGGAGACTTGGAAATCCCCGTGAGTCAAACCGCTATCCACGCC
CATTGATGTACTGCCAAAACCGCATCACCATGGTAATAGCGATGACTAATACGTAGATGTACTGCCAAGT
AGGAAAGTCCCATAAGGTCATGTACTGGGCATAATGCCAGGCGGGCCATTTACCGTCATTGACGTCAATA
GGGGGCGTACTTGGCATATGATACACTTGATGTACTGCCAAGTGGGCAGTTTACCGTAAATACTCCACCC
ATTGACGTCAATGGAAAGTCCCTATTGGCGTTACTATGGGAACATACGTCATTATTGACGTCAATGGGCG
GGGGTCGTTGGGCGGTCAGCCAGGCGGGCCATTTACCGTAAGTTATGTAACGCGGAACTCCATATATGGG
CTATGAACTAATGACCCCGTAATTGATTACTATTAATAACTAATGCATGGCGGTAATACGGTTATCCACA
GAATCAGGGGATAACGCAGGAAAGAACATGTGAGCAAAAGGCCAGCAAAAGGCCAGGAACCGTAAAAAGG
CCGCGTTGCTGGCGTTTTTCCATAGGCTCCGCCCCCCTGACGAGCATCACAAAAATCGACGCTCAAGTCA
GAGGTGGCGAAACCCGACAGGACTATAAAGATACCAGGCGTTTCCCCCTGGAAGCTCCCTCGTGCGCTCT
CCTGTTCCGACCCTGCCGCTTACCGGATACCTGTCCGCCTTTCTCCCTTCGGGAAGCGTGGCGCTTTCTC
ATAGCTCACGCTGTAGGTATCTCAGTTCGGTGTAGGTCGTTCGCTCCAAGCTGGGCTGTGTGCACGAACC
CCCCGTTCAGCCCGACCGCTGCGCCTTATCCGGTAACTATCGTCTTGAGTCCAACCCGGTAAGACACGAC
TTATCGCCACTGGCAGCAGCCACTGGTAACAGGATTAGCAGAGCGAGGTATGTAGGCGGTGCTACAGAGT
TCTTGAAGTGGTGGCCTAACTACGGCTACACTAGAAGAACAGTATTTGGTATCTGCGCTCTGCTGAAGCC
AGTTACCTTCGGAAAAAGAGTTGGTAGCTCTTGATCCGGCAAACAAACCACCGCTGGTAGCGGTGGTTTT
TTTGTTTGCAAGCAGCAGATTACGCGCAGAAAAAAAGGATCTCAAGAAGATCCTTTGATCTTTTCTACGG
GGTCTGACGCTCAGTGGAACGAAAACTCACGTTAAGGGATTTTGGTCATGAGATTATCAAAAAGGATCTT
CACCTAGATCCTTTTAAATTAAAAATGAAGTTTTAAATCAATCTAAAGTATATATGAGTAACCTGAGGCT
ATGGCAGGGCCTGCCGCCCCGACGTTGGCTGCGAGCCCTGGGCCTTCACCCGAACTTGGGGGGTGGGGTG
GGGAAAAGGAAGAAACGCGGGCGTATTGGCCCCAATGGGGTCTCGGTGGGGTATCGACAGAGTGCCAGCC
CTGGGACCGAACCCCGCGTTTATGAACAAACGACCCAACACCGTGCGTTTTATTCTGTCTTTTTATTGCC
GTCATAGCGCGGGTTCCTTCCGGTATTGTCTCCTTCCGTGTTTCAGTTAGCCTCCCCCTAGGGTGGGCGA
AGAACTCCAGCATGAGATCCCCGCGCTGGAGGATCATCCAGCCGGCGTCCCGGAAAACGATTCCGAAGCC
CAACCTTTCATAGAAGGCGGCGGTGGAATCGAAATCTCGTGATGGCAGGTTGGGCGTCGCTTGGTCGGTC
ATTTCGAACCCCAGAGTCCCGCTCAGAAGAACTCGTCAAGAAGGCGATAGAAGGCGATGCGCTGCGAATC
GGGAGCGGCGATACCGTAAAGCACGAGGAAGCGGTCAGCCCATTCGCCGCCAAGCTCTTCAGCAATATCA
CGGGTAGCCAACGCTATGTCCTGATAGCGGTCCGCCACACCCAGCCGGCCACAGTCGATGAATCCAGAAA
AGCGGCCATTTTCCACCATGATATTCGGCAAGCAGGCATCGCCATGGGTCACGACGAGATCCTCGCCGTC
GGGCATGCTCGCCTTGAGCCTGGCGAACAGTTCGGCTGGCGCGAGCCCCTGATGCTCTTCGTCCAGATCA
TCCTGATCGACAAGACCGGCTTCCATCCGAGTACGTGCTCGCTCGATGCGATGTTTCGCTTGGTGGTCGA
ATGGGCAGGTAGCCGGATCAAGCGTATGCAGCCGCCGCATTGCATCAGCCATGATGGATACTTTCTCGGC
AGGAGCAAGGTGAGATGACAGGAGATCCTGCCCCGGCACTTCGCCCAATAGCAGCCAGTCCCTTCCCGCT
TCAGTGACAACGTCGAGCACAGCTGCGCAAGGAACGCCCGTCGTGGCCAGCCACGATAGCCGCGCTGCCT
CGTCTTGCAGTTCATTCAGGGCACCGGACAGGTCGGTCTTGACAAAAAGAACCGGGCGCCCCTGCGCTGA
CAGCCGGAACACGGCGGCATCAGAGCAGCCGATTGTCTGTTGTGCCCAGTCATAGCCGAATAGCCTCTCC
ACCCAAGCGGCCGGAGAACCTGCGTGCAATCCATCTTGTTCAATCATGCGAAACGATCCTCATCCTGTCT
CTTGATCGATCTTTGCAAAAGCCTAGGCCTCCAAAAAAGCCTCCTCACTACTTCTGGAATAGCTCAGAGG
CCGAGGCGGCCTCGGCCTCTGCATAAATAAAAAAAATTAGTCAGCCATGGGGCGGAGAATGGGCGGAACT
GGGCGGAGTTAGGGGCGGGATGGGCGGAGTTAGGGGCGGGACTATGGTTGCTGACTAATTGAGATGCATG
CTTTGCATACTTCTGCCTGCTGGGGAGCCTGGGGACTTTCCACACCTGGTTGCTGACTAATTGAGATGCA
TGCTTTGCATACTTCTGCCTGCTGGGGAGCCTGGGGACTTTCCACACCCTAACTGACACACATTCCACAG
CTGGTTCTTTCCGCCTCAGGACTCTTCCTTTTTCAATATTATTGAAGCATTTATCAGGGTTATTGTCTCA
TGAGCGGATACATATTTGAATGTATTTAGAAAAATAAACAAATAGGGGTTCCGCGCACATTTCCCCGAAA
AGTGCCACCTG
[124 nt withheld, positions 3722-3845]
C
[91 nt withheld, positions 3847-3937]
A
[49 nt withheld, positions 3939-3987]
CCTTTGACGTTGGAGTCCACGTTCTTT
[37 nt withheld, positions 4015-4051]
ACCCTATCTCGGTCTATTCTTTTGATTTATAAGGGATTTTGCCGATTTCGGCCTATTGGTTAAAAAATGA
GCTGATTTAACAAAAATTTAACGCGAATTTTAACAAAATATTAACGCTTACAATTTACGCGTTAAGATAC
ATTGATGAGTTTGGACAAACCACAACTAGAATGCAGTGAAAAAAATGCTTTATTTGTGAAATTTGTGATG
CTATTGCTTTATTTGTAACCATTATAAGCTGCAATAAACAAGTTAACAACAACAATTGCATTCATTTTAT
GTTTCAGGTTCAGGGGGAGGTGTGGGAGGTTTTTTAAAGCAAGTAAAACCTCTACAAATGTGGTATGGCT
GATTATGATCAGTTATCTAGATCCGGTGGATCCCGGGCCCGCGGTACCGTCGACTGCAGAATTCGAAGCT
TTCAGTCTTCCCACTCATCATCATCCTCAAAATCTTCTTCATCATCATCATCTTCATCTTCATCTGAGGA
ATGAATGGCTTTGCTCCTTTTCTGCATCACTTCCATCAGCGCACCCACAATTCCTGAAGTGGGCGCGGGG
GTTGGTGGTGTGGACTCTTGGCCATCAGACACGGATTTCAACTGAATGCCCTGTCGTATCTGGTCTAGAA
GTGCATCCCTTCCTGAGCAGGACACGGGCCGACTATTCTGCTCCACTTTTTTTAGCTGAGCACCCTCTCT
AATTTGATCCAAAAGAGCTGCTTTGTTTCCTGAAGAAGCTGGAACTTGATGGTCACCATCAGAAGGCAGG
CCAGGGGGAGGTGGTGGCCCTGGTGGAGGGGGAGGTGGTGGAGGAGGTGGTGGTGCTGTGGACCCTGCCA
TAGACAGAGGCGGAGGTGGTGGTGGGCCTGAAGGTGCTGAGGAAGGCAGGGCTGGTGGTGGAGGAGGGTA
CATCCTGTTTGGAGGAGGTGGAGGAACGACAACACCAGGCCTAGAAGGAGGTGGAGGTGGAGGTGCAGCA
GTAGGAGCTCTTGATGGTGGCGGGGGAGGAGCCCCCCTTCCACGGGCAGGAGGGGGAGGAGGGCCTGAGC
TGTGAGGAGGGGGAGGAGGAGGGGGAGGTCCTCCTCTTGAGGGTGGAGGAGGTGGTGGTGCTTGCCTTCG
GAGTTCATTTTTAACAGCTTCTACACCTCCTGTTTTTTCAATAAAGTCATAAATAACTTTTGATGTTTCT
CTGTCTTTAAGCTGGGCCTCAGAGATCCCACACATATCAAAAAGATTCTTCAATTCTGGATCCAAATTAT
TTAGATCAAAACCTGTATTTGGATCCCAACCAACATGTCCAATGTGCTGGAAATTACTTGGTGTTCCAAT
ATCTGCCTTGGTTAATCTCTTCTTTTTAGCTTTTCCTTTCTTCTTTTCTTTGGTGTGGGAGATGTTGTTG
ACTTGTGAACTATAAAACCTGTTTGTTGTGATTTCTGGATTTTTTATGTCAACTGTAGCCATGGGTAGAT
TGGGACCATTTGGAGCATCTCGTCTTTTTTCAGATTTCCTTTGCCGTCGACCCAACAGGTCTGTAACTGC
TTTTCGGAACTTTTTTGCTTCTTCTTCATTGGCAAAATTAAGAGCTACTTGACAAGTATCTCCAGCAAAG
GTATGAAAATATCCTCTAGGACTATTATATACAAAGTTATTGTATAGCTCTTGTTCCCACAGTAATTTCC
CATCCTTAATGTCAAATATTCTTAAAAAATAAGATCTCTGAGGATTGTCCTTAACAAGACAAGCAACACC
ACTGCACTTCTTTGACCACATACAGTTCCGATCAGCTGCATATAACTGCACCACTGCTGAAGACATAGTC
ACACATTTCTTGCCGAGGAAGGAGAAAAGAGACTCGTTTTCTTGCGGGGTGAGCAGCAGGGAGCCCACGT
TGGTGACCCTCCGCGGGGGCTGCTGGCCCGAGCTCCTCGAGATCTGAGTCCGGCCGGACTTGTACAGCTC
GTCCATGCCGAGAGTGATCCCGGCGGCGGTCACGAACTCCAGCAGGACCATGTGATCGCGCTTCTCGTTG
GGGTCTTTGCTCAGGGCGGACTGGGTGCTCAGGTAGTGGTTGTCGGGCAGCAGCACGGGGCCGTCGCCGA
TGGGGGTGTTCTGCTGGTAGTGGTCGGCGAGCTGCACGCTGCCGTCCTCGATGTTGTGGCGGATCTTGAA
GTTCACCTTGATGCC
