>Addgene plasmid #47406 | GFP-N-WASP | addgene partial sequence | sequence record 68411 | EGFP-C 5'-CATGGTCCTGCTGGAGTTCGTG-3'
ACGAGCTGTACAAGTCCGGCCGGACTCAGATCTCGAGGAGCTCGGGCCAGCAGCCCCCGCGGAGGGTCAC
CAACGTGGGCTCCCTGCTGCTCACCCCGCAAGAAAACGAGTCTCTTTTCTCCTTCCTCGGCAAGAAATGT
GTGACTATGTCTTCAGCAGTGGTGCAGTTATATGCAGCTGATCGGAACTGTATGTGGTCAAAGAAGTGCA
GTGGTGTTGCTTGTCTTGTTAAGGACAATCCTCAGAGATCTTATTTTTTAAGAATATTTGACATTAAGGA
TGGGAAATTACTGTGGGAACAAGAGCTATACAATAACTTTGTATATAATAGTCCTAGAGGATATTTTCAT
ACCTTTGCTGGAGATACTTGTCAAGTAGCTCTTAATTTTGCCAATGAAGAAGAAGCAAAAAAGTTCCGAA
AAGCAGTTACAGACCTGTTGGGTCGACGGCAAAGGAAATCTGAAAAAAGACGAGATGCTCCAAATGGTCC
CAATCTACCCATGGCTACAGTTGACATAAAAAATCCAGAAATCACAACAAACAGGTTTTATAGTTCACAA
GTCAACAACATCTCCCACACCAAAGAAAAGAAGAAAGGAAAAGCTAAAAAGAAGAGATTAACCAAGGCAG
ATATTGGAACACCAAGTAATTTCCAGCACATTGGACATGTTGGTTGGGATCCAAATACAGGTTTTGATCT
AAATAATTTGGATCCAGAATTGAAGAATCTTTTTGATATGTGTGGGATCTCTGAGGCCCAGCTTAAAGAC
AGAGAAACATCAAAAGTTATTTATGACTTTATTGAAAAAACAGGAGGTGTAGAAGCTGTTAAAAATGAAC
TCCGAAGGCAAGCACCACCACCTCCTCCACCCTCAAGAGGAGGACCTCCCCCTTCCTCCTCCCCCTCCTC
AAAGCTCAGGCCCTCCTCCCCCTCCTGCCCGTGGAAG
